Addgene plasmid #126366: pGWB14-LYX148
Purpose: With a Nicotiana benthamiana transcription factor in PGWB14 backbone, for Agrobacterium mediated transient or stable expression corresponding transcription factor fused with a C-terminal HA tag.
Depositing lab: Silin Zhong. Depositing organization: Chinese University of Hong Kong.
Backbone
  Vector backbone: pGWB14
  Vector type: Plant Expression
  Selectable markers: Hygromycin
Growth in bacteria
  Bacterial resistance: Kanamycin, 50 μg/mL
  Growth temperature: 37°C
  Growth strain: DH5alpha
  Copy number: Low Copy
Gene/Insert
  Gene/Insert name: Niben101Scf04741g04002.1
  Species: Nicotiana benthamiana
  Promoter: CaMV 35S
  Tag / fusion protein: HA (C terminal on insert)
  Cloning method: Gibson Cloning
Terms and licenses: Academic/Nonprofit Terms; Industry Terms: Not Available to Industry
How to cite: pGWB14-LYX148 was a gift from Silin Zhong (Addgene plasmid # 126366 ; http://n2t.net/addgene:126366 ; RRID:Addgene_126366)
