[The description below was written by a language model from this plasmid's Addgene catalogue record and pLannotate feature annotations shown in this document.]
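Description:
pGWB14-LYX148 is a plant binary expression vector built on the pGWB14 backbone, designed for Agrobacterium-mediated transient or stable expression of a Nicotiana benthamiana transcription factor (gene model Niben101Scf04741g04002.1) carrying a C-terminal HA tag. The roughly 15.9 kb plasmid replicates through a broad-host-range IncP system, with oriV and the trfA replication protein allowing maintenance in both E. coli and Agrobacterium at low copy number. An oriT with traJ permits conjugal mobilisation. Bacterial selection is by kanamycin (aphA-3). The annotation also picks up backbone remnants such as tetR/tetA fragments, an IS1 element and lacZα/lacI fragments, which are not functional parts of the design.

Between the nopaline-type right and left T-DNA borders lie three expression units. The main cassette places the transcription factor coding region under the constitutive CaMV 35S promoter. The insert, introduced by Gibson cloning, is flanked by attB1 and attB2 Gateway sites, reads into a 3xHA epitope and is terminated by the NOS terminator. The insert itself is not annotated by the feature table, but occupies the approximately 1.5 kb interval between the att sites. A second cassette, oriented in the opposite direction, drives the hygromycin phosphotransferase gene from a 35S promoter with a NOS terminator for selection of stable plant transformants. Near the right border, the sequence also contains a 35S-driven P19 silencing suppressor from tomato bushy stunt virus with a CaMV poly(A) signal. This element is not mentioned in the catalogue entry, but would be expected to enhance transient expression by blocking post-transcriptional gene silencing. The HA tag allows detection or immunoprecipitation of the expressed factor.
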