Features (pLannotate 1.2.2; 35 found; start..end, strand, type, name):
      3..89      -  CDS            traI (fragment): TRAI6_ECOLX - Experimental evidence at protein level: Swiss-Prot protein existence level 1. The initiation process of transfer DNA synthesis requires the interaction of at least three plasmid-specific components (TraH, I, and J) at the transfer origin resulting in the assembly of a specialised nucleoprotein complex - the relaxosome. Site- and strand-specific cleavage at the transfer origin is dependent on TraI and TraJ. From Escherichia coli.
    127..498     -  CDS            traJ: oriT-recognizing protein; traJ
    531..640     -  oriT           oriT: incP origin of transfer
    772..962     +  rep_origin     ori (fragment): high-copy-number ColE1/pMB1/pBR322/pUC origin of replication
   1321..1971    -  CDS            TetR: tetracycline resistance regulatory protein; tetR
   2077..2326    +  CDS            TcR (fragment): tetracycline efflux protein; tetA; confers resistance to tetracycline
   2436..2460    -  misc_feature   RB T-DNA repeat: right border repeat from nopaline C58 T-DNA
   2490..2508    +  misc_feature   MCS (fragment): pUC18/19 multiple cloning site
   2559..2904    +  promoter       CaMV 35S promoter: strong constitutive promoter from cauliflower mosaic virus
   2856..2902    +  promoter       minimal CaMV 35S promoter: minimal 35S promoter from cauliflower mosaic virus
   2914..2932    -  misc_feature   MCS (fragment): pUC18/19 multiple cloning site
   2943..3458    +  CDS            P19_TBSVC: Experimental evidence at protein level: Swiss-Prot protein existence level 1. Acts as a suppressor of RNA-mediated gene silencing, also known as post-transcriptional gene silencing (PTGS), a mechanism of plant viral defense that limits the accumulation of viral RNAs. Binds to short interfering RNAs (siRNAs) with high affinity. Acts as a molecular caliper to specifically select siRNAs based on the length of the duplex region of the RNA (By similarity). From Tomato bushy stunt virus (strain Cherry) (TBSV).
   3531..3707    +  polyA_signal   CaMV poly(A) signal: cauliflower mosaic virus polyadenylation signal
   4210..4551    +  promoter       CaMV 35S promoter: strong constitutive promoter from cauliflower mosaic virus
   4562..4586    +  protein_bind   attB1: mutant version of attB; recombination site for the Gateway® BP reaction BP Clonase™
   6090..6114    -  protein_bind   attB2: mutant version of attB; recombination site for the Gateway® BP reaction BP Clonase™
   6143..6232    +  CDS            3xHA: three tandem HA epitope tags
   6266..6518    +  terminator     NOS terminator: nopaline synthase terminator and poly(A) signal
   6947..7199    -  terminator     NOS terminator: nopaline synthase terminator and poly(A) signal
   7223..7651    -  CDS            nos (fragment): DHNO_AGRT7 - Protein inferred from homology: Swiss-Prot protein existence level 3. From Agrobacterium tumefaciens (strain T37).
   7667..8692    -  CDS            HygR: aminoglycoside phosphotransferase from E. coli; aph(4)-Ia; confers resistance to hygromycin
   8702..9046    -  promoter       CaMV 35S promoter: strong constitutive promoter from cauliflower mosaic virus
   8703..8749    -  promoter       minimal CaMV 35S promoter: minimal 35S promoter from cauliflower mosaic virus
   9152..9307    +  CDS            lacZα (fragment) (sequence partly withheld): LacZα fragment of β-galactosidase; lacZ fragment
   9305..9605    +  rep_origin     M13 ori (fragment) (sequence partly withheld): M13 bacteriophage origin of replication; arrow indicates direction of (+) strand synthesis
   9606..9736    +  CDS            lacI (fragment): lac repressor; lacI; The lac repressor binds to the lac operator to inhibit transcription in E. coli. This inhibition can be relieved by adding lactose or isopropyl-β-D-thiogalactopyranoside (IPTG).
   9790..9814    -  misc_feature   LB T-DNA repeat: left border repeat from nopaline C58 T-DNA
  11271..11390   -  CDS            tetR (fragment): TETR1_ECOLX - Experimental evidence at protein level: Swiss-Prot protein existence level 1. TetR is the repressor of the tetracycline resistance element; its N-terminal region forms a helix-turn-helix structure and binds DNA. Binding of tetracycline to TetR reduces the repressor affinity for the tetracycline resistance gene (tetA) promoter operator sites. From Escherichia coli.
  11410..12558   -  CDS            trfA: trans-acting replication protein that binds to and activates oriV
  12857..13651   -  CDS            KanR: aminoglycoside phosphotransferase; aphA-3; confers resistance to kanamycin
  13843..14610   +  mobile_element IS1: prokaryotic transposable element IS1
  14619..14768   -  CDS            satA (fragment): STA_BACSU - Also known as yyaR. Experimental evidence at protein level: Swiss-Prot protein existence level 1. Involved in resistance to streptothricin, a broad-spectrum antibiotic produced by streptomycetes. Detoxifies streptothricin via acetylation of the beta amino group of the first beta-lysyl moiety of streptothricin. From Bacillus subtilis (strain 168).
  14767..14961   -  CDS            satA (fragment): STA_BACSU - Also known as yyaR. Experimental evidence at protein level: Swiss-Prot protein existence level 1. Involved in resistance to streptothricin, a broad-spectrum antibiotic produced by streptomycetes. Detoxifies streptothricin via acetylation of the beta amino group of the first beta-lysyl moiety of streptothricin. From Bacillus subtilis (strain 168).
  14964..15239   -  CDS            klaC (fragment): KLAC_ECOLX - Also known as telB. Protein predicted: Swiss-Prot protein existence level 4. Belongs to the kla operon, which is associated with cryptic tellurite resistance, and IncW plasmid fertility inhibition. From Escherichia coli.
  15303..15934   -  rep_origin     oriV: incP origin of replication
>Addgene plasmid #126366 | pGWB14-LYX148 | addgene full sequence | sequence record 247514 | Addgene NGS Result
TCGGTCTTGCCTTGCTCGTCGGTGATGTACTTCACCAGCTCCGCGAAGTCGCTCTTCTTGATGGAGCGCA
TGGGGACGTGCTTGGCAATCACGCGCACCCCCCGGCCGTTTTAGCGGCTAAAAAAGTCATGGCTCTGCCC
TCGGGCGGACCACGCCCATCATGACCTTGCCAAGCTCGTCCTGCTTCTCTTCGATCTTCGCCAGCAGGGC
GAGGATCGTGGCATCACCGAACCGCGCCGTGCGCGGGTCGTCGGTGAGCCAGAGTTTCAGCAGGCCGCCC
AGGCGGCCCAGGTCGCCATTGATGCGGGCCAGCTCGCGGACGTGCTCATAGTCCACGACGCCCGTGATTT
TGTAGCCCTGGCCGACGGCCAGCAGGTAGGCCGACAGGCTCATGCCGGCCGCCGCCGCCTTTTCCTCAAT
CGCTCTTCGTTCGTCTGGAAGGCAGTACACCTTGATAGGTGGGCTGCCCTTCCTGGTTGGCTTGGTTTCA
TCAGCCATCCGCTTGCCCTCATCTGTTACGCCGGCGGTAGCCGGCCAGCCTCGCAGAGCAGGATTCCCGT
TGAGCACCGCCAGGTGCGAATAAGGGACAGTGAAGAAGGAACACCCGCTCGCGGGTGGGCCTACTTCACC
TATCCTGCCCGGCTGACGCCGTTGGATACACCAAGGAAAGTCTACACGAACCCTTTGGCAAAATCCTGTA
TATCGTGCGAAAAAGGATGGATATACCGAAAAAATCGCTATAATGACCCCGAAGCAGGGTTATGCAGCGG
AAAAGCGCCACGCTTCCCGAAGGGAGAAAGGCGGACAGGTATCCGGTAAGCGGCAGGGTCGGAACAGGAG
AGCGCACGAGGGAGCTTCCAGGGGGAAACGCCTGGTATCTTTATAGTCCTGTCGGGTTTCGCCACCTCTG
ACTTGAGCGTCGATTTTTGTGATGCTCGTCAGGGGGGCGGAGCCTATGGAAAAACGCCAGCAACGCGGCC
TTTTTACGGTTCCTGGCCTTTTGCTGGCCTTTTGCTCACATGTTCTTTCCTGCGTTATCCCCTGATTCTG
TGGATAACCGTATTACCGCCTTTGAGTGAGCTGATACCGCTCGCCGCAGCCGAACGACCGAGCGCAGCGA
GTCAGTGAGCGAGGAAGCGGAAGAGCGCCAGAAGGCCGCCAGAGAGGCCGAGCGCGGCCGTGAGGCTTGG
ACGCTAGGGCAGGGCATGAAAAAGCCCGTAGCGGGCTGCTACGGGCGTCTGACGCGGTGGAAAGGGGGAG
GGGATGTTGTCTACATGGCTCTGCTGTAGTGAGTGGGTTGCGCTCCGGCAGCGGTCCTGATCAATCGTCA
CCCTTTCTCGGTCCTTCAACGTTCCTGACAACGAGCCTCCTTTTCGCCAATCCATCGACAATCACCGCGA
GTCCCTGCTCGAACGCTGCGTCCGGACCGGCTTCGTCGAAGGCGTCTATCGCGGCCCGCAACAGCGGCGA
GAGCGGAGCCTGTTCAACGGTGCCGCCGCGCTCGCCGGCATCGCTGTCGCCGGCCTGCTCCTCAAGCACG
GCCCCAACAGTGAAGTAGCTGATTGTCATCAGCGCATTGACGGCGTCCCCGGCCGAAAAACCCGCCTCGC
AGAGGAAGCGAAGCTGCGCGTCGGCCGTTTCCATCTGCGGTGCGCCCGGTCGCGTGCCGGCATGGATGCG
CGCGCCATCGCGGTAGGCGAGCAGCGCCTGCCTGAAGCTGCGGGCATTCCCGATCAGAAATGAGCGCCAG
TCGTCGTCGGCTCTCGGCACCGAATGCGTATGATTCTCCGCCAGCATGGCTTCGGCCAGTGCGTCGAGCA
GCGCCCGCTTGTTCCTGAAGTGCCAGTAAAGCGCCGGCTGCTGAACCCCCAACCGTTCCGCCAGTTTGCG
TGTCGTCAGACCGTCTACGCCGACCTCGTTCAACAGGTCCAGGGCGGCACGGATCACTGTATTCGGCTGC
AACTTTGTCATGCTTGACACTTTATCACTGATAAACATAATATGTCCACCAACTTATCAGTGATAAAGAA
TCCGCGCGTTCAATCGGACCAGCGGAGGCTGGTCCGGAGGCCAGACGTGAAACCCAACATACCCCTGATC
GTAATTCTGAGCACTGTCGCGCTCGACGCTGTCGGCATCGGCCTGATTATGCCGGTGCTGCCGGGCCTCC
TGCGCGATCTGGTTCACTCGAACGACGTCACCGCCCACTATGGCATTCTGCTGGCGCTGTATGCGTTGGT
GCAATTTGCCTGCGCACCTGTGCTGGGCGCGCTGTCGGATCGTTTCGGGCGGCGGCCAATCTTGCTCGTC
TCGCTGGCCGGCGCCAGATCTGGGGAACCCTGTGGTTGGCATGCACATACAAATGGACGAACGGATAAAC
CTTTTCACGCCCTTTTAAATATCCGATTATTCTAATAAACGCTCTTTTCTCTTAGGTTTACCCGCCAATA
TATCCTGTCAAACACTGATAGTTTAAACGTTGCGATTAAGAATTCGAGCTCGGTACCCCCCTACTCCAAA
AATGTCAAAGATACAGTCTCAGAAGACCAAAGGGCTATTGAGACTTTTCAACAAAGGGTAATTTCGGGAA
ACCTCCTCGGATTCCATTGCCCAGCTATCTGTCACTTCATCGAAAGGACAGTAGAAAAGGAAGGTGGCTC
CTACAAATGCCATCATTGCGATAAAGGAAAGGCTATCATTCAAGATGCCTCTGCCGACAGTGGTCCCAAA
GATGGACCCCCACCCACGAGGAGCATCGTGGAAAAAGAAGACGTTCCAACCACGTCTTCAAAGCAAGTGG
ATTGATGTGACATCTCCACTGACGTAAGGGATGACGCACAATCCCACTATCCTTCGCAAGACCCTTCCTC
TATATAAGGAAGTTCATTTCATTTGGAGAGGACAGCCCAAGCTTCGACTCTAGAGGATCCCCTTAAATCG
ATATGGAACGAGCTATACAAGGAAACGACGCTAGGGAACAAGCTAACAGTGAACGTTGGGATGGAGGATC
AGGAGGTACCACTTCTCCCTTCAAACTTCCTGACGAAAGTCCGAGTTGGACTGAGTGGCGGCTACATAAC
GATGAGACGAATTCGAATCAAGATAATCCCCTTGGTTTCAAGGAAAGCTGGGGTTTCGGGAAAGTTGTAT
TTAAGAGATATCTCAGATACGACAGGACGGAAGCTTCACTGCACAGAGTCCTTGGATCTTGGACGGGAGA
TTCGGTTAACTATGCAGCATCTCGATTTTTCGGTTTCGACCAGATCGGATGTACCTATAGTATTCGGTTT
CGAGGAGTTAGTATCACCGTTTCTGGAGGGTCTCGAACTCTTCAGCATCTCTGTGAGATGGCAATTCGGT
CTAAGCAAGAACTGCTACAGCTTGCCCCAATCGAAGTGGAAAGTAATGTATCAAGAGGATGCCCTGAAGG
TACTCAAACCTTCGAAAAAGAAAGCGAGTAAGTCGAGGGCGAGCTCGAATTCGGTACGCTGAAATCACCA
GTCTCTCTCTACAAATCTATCTCTCTCTATTTTCTCCATAAATAATGTGTGAGTAGTTTCCCGATAAGGG
AAATTAGGGTTCTTATAGGGTTTCGCTCATGTGTTGAGCATATAAGAAACCCTTAGTATGTATTTGTATT
TGTAAAATACTTCTATCAATAAAATTTCTAATTCCTAAAACCAAAATCCAGTACTAAAATCCAGATCTCC
CTGCAGGTCCCCAGATTAGCCTTTTCAATTTCAGAAAGAATGCTAACCCACAGATGGTTAGAGAGGCTTA
CGCAGCAGGTCTCATCAAGACGATCTACCCGAGCAATAATCTCCAGGAAATCAAATACCTTCCCAAGAAG
GTTAAAGATGCAGTCAAAAGATTCAGGACTAACTGCATCAAGAACACAGAGAAAGATATATTTCTCAAGA
TCAGAAGTACTATTCCAGTATGGACGATTCAAGGCTTGCTTCACAAACCAAGGCAAGTAATAGAGATTGG
AGTCTCTAAAAAGGTAGTTCCCACTGAATCAAAGGCCATGGAGTCAAAGATTCAAATAGAGGACCTAACA
GAACTCGCCGTAAAGACTGGCGAACAGTTCATACAGAGTCTCTTACGACTCAATGACAAGAAGAAAATCT
TCGTCAACATGGTGGAGCACGACACACTTGTCTACTCCAAAAATATCAAAGATACAGTCTCAGAAGACCA
AAGGGCAATTGAGACTTTTCAACAAAGGGTAATATCCGGAAACCTCCTCGGATTCCATTGCCCAGCTATC
TGTCACTTTATTGTGAAGATAGTGGAAAAGGAAGGTGGCTCCTACAAATGCCATCATTGCGATAAAGGAA
AGGCCATCGTTGAAGATGCCTCTGCCGACAGTGGTCCCAAAGATGGACCCCCACCCACGAGGAGCATCGT
GGAAAAAGAAGACGTTCCAACCACGTCTTCAAAGCAAGTGGATTGATGTGATATCTCCACTGACGTAAGG
GATGACGCACAATCCCACTATCCTTCGCAAGACCCTTCCTCTATATAAGGAAGTTCATTTCATTTGGAGA
GAACACGGGGGACAAGTTTGTACAAAAAAGCAGGCTCCACCACTAGTATGGGTATTCAAGATTATGGCTT
TTTGGAAGATCTTCAAGTGGAATTCAAAGATTATGATTGCACAAATGGGATTTTTCTATGCTTCTGGTTT
TACTTGAACAAGGCCTCAACTTTACCCTCCACAATTCTTCTGCAGAATCATTCAGATGTCACATCCCATG
CTCCTTTCCTGTTACTTGATGAGAAGAGGAGACTTTTACTTTATCCTTTACTAACTTCGTGGAGGGAAGA
TGTGTATGCAACTTCAGAAAGTGAATTTTCTACGAAGAAATGGGTTCATGTTGGATGTGAGGTCACAAAA
AATCTTTTGCGCCTCTACCTTGACGGGGAGATTGTAGGCGAGAAGTCTTTGACGTCCTTACTAAACAATG
ATTCAGTATCAGACAGTTCTGAAATATCGTTTCCTTGCATTAGTGGTAAGGGTTCTCAGCTGGATGGCTA
TGTGTACAGTGCAGAGCTCTTGCCAGTAGTATCATCTATCAAAAATCACTATGTTAAGGACCCTCCAGTA
CAACTATCTATCGATAGTTCAAGCGCGTATGAAATTGAAGAAGACACTGATGGTGTTTGGAGTATTGTTG
GTGGAAAGGCCTCCTGCCGGAGAAATTTTTCTTTAGATGTAACACTGATGGATAACTTTAGTCGCCCCAT
AACCGAAGAAGTGGAGGTTGTTGCTTCGCTTGTGTACGCCGATGACGAAGCACCAGTTGAGAAGCCAGTT
GATGATGAGGCACCTCTTCTTACAAATTATGATGGAATTGAATATGCTTCTTCTGATAGACCAAGCAAAG
TAATTAGTGGACGTGCTTCCTTTAAGCTCAAGATATCTCAGCTTTCATCCAAGTGCGATAACAGGCTCTT
CTGCATTAGGTTTGTGATTCCAAAAATGGGTAATTATCCTTTCCTTGAGGTATTCTCCAGACCAATCCGG
TGTATTTCTCGGAATCGTAACACTAGGGCGGCCTCTCTAATGTTGAGGAAATCATCTTTGGGAATCCATT
TACTAAATGGTTCTCAATCTCCTATATTGGAGGATGGATCTTCTGATCTGCCCTGTATTGTACGTGAAGC
AAAACAAAGTCCTTCATCAAAGCGGGTCAAATTAGGACAAGAGAAACTATGTGCAAATTTTAAGGATGGT
TTTGTGCTGCAGCAAGCTAATGGTGAATCAAAATCTCATTCCCGGATCTCTGAGGATAACTATGCATATC
TGAATTCTTTGGTGGCAAGACCAGTAAGCCATGGTGGGGCACAAAATTTCTCCTCTGATTCAGAGAACAG
TGAAACCACAAACTCTGGTATTGATGACTTTCCAAGTAACAGAGATCCAATCTCAGATGTGGATGTTTTT
AAATACTGCCTCGGTGACCTGAATGAGAGGTGTCTTCTTCTCAAGGAAATGGCAATGAGTGCTAAAGAAG
AAGAACTTGCAACCTTTGCGGAGAGAGTTTCCTTATTCTCTGGATGTTCACACCACAGGTATCCCGGGGA
CCCAGCTTTCCTGTACAAAGTGGTTGATAACAGCGGGTTAATTAACATCTTTTACCCATACGATGTTCCT
GACTATGCGGGCTATCCCTATGACGTCCCGGACTATGCAGGATCCTATCCATATGACGTTCCAGATTACG
CTGCTCAGTGCAGCGCTTAGAGCTCGAATTTCCCCGATCGTTCAAACATTTGGCAATAAAGTTTCTTAAG
ATTGAATCCTGTTGCCGGTCTTGCGATGATTATCATATAATTTCTGTTGAATTACGTTAAGCATGTAATA
ATTAACATGTAATGCATGACGTTATTTATGAGATGGGTTTTTATGATTAGAGTCCCGCAATTATACATTT
AATACGCGATAGAAAACAAAATATAGCGCGCAAACTAGGATAAATTATCGCGCGCGGTGTCATCTATGTT
ACTAGATCGGGAATTAGCTTCATCAACGCAAGACATGCGCACGACCGTCTGACAGGAGAGGAATTTCCGA
CGAGCACAGAAAGGACTTGCTCTTGGACGTAGGCCTATTTCTCAGGCACATGTATCAAGTGTTCGGACGT
GGGTTTTCGATGGTGTATCAGCCGCCGCCAACTGGGAGATGAGGAGGCTTTCTTGGGGGGCAGTCAGCAG
TTCATTTCACAAGACAGAGGAACTTGTAAGGAGATGCACTGATTTATCTTGGCGCAAACCAGCAGGACGA
ATTAGTGGGAATAGCCCGCGAATATCTAAGTTATGCCTGTCGGCATGAGCAGAAACTTCCAATTCGAAAC
AGTTTGGAGAGGTTGTTTTTGGGCATACCTTTTGTTAGTCAGCCTCTCGATTGCTCATCGTCATTACACA
GTACCGAAGTTTGATCGATCTAGTAACATAGATGACACCGCGCGCGATAATTTATCCTAGTTTGCGCGCT
ATATTTTGTTTTCTATCGCGTATTAAATGTATAATTGCGGGACTCTAATCATAAAAACCCATCTCATAAA
TAACGTCATGCATTACATGTTAATTATTACATGCTTAACGTAATTCAACAGAAATTATATGATAATCATC
GCAAGACCGGCAACAGGATTCAATCTTAAGAAACTTTATTGCCAAATGTTTGAACGATCTGCTTCGACGC
ACTCCTTCTTTACTCCACCATCTCGTCCTTATTGAAAACGTGGGTAGCACCAAAACGAATCAAGTCGCTG
GAACTGAAGTTACCAATCACGCTGGATGATTTGCCAGTTGGATTAATCTTGCCTTTCCCCGCATGAATAA
TATTGATGAATGCATGCGTGAGGGGTATTTCGATTTTGGCAATAGCTGCAATTGCCGCGACATCCTCCAA
CGAGCATAATTCTTCAGAAAAATAGCGATGTTCCATGTTGTCAGGGCATGCATGATGCACGTTATGAGGT
GACGGTGCTAGGCAGTATTCCCTCAAAGTTTCATAGTCAGTATCATATTCATCATTGCATTCCTGCAAGA
GAGAATTGAGACGCAATCCACACGCTGCGGCAACCTTCCGGCGTTCGTGGTCTATTTGCTCTTGGACGTT
GCAAACGTAAGTGTTGGATCCCGGTCGGCATCTACTCTATTCCTTTGCCCTCGGACGAGTGCTGGGGCGT
CGGTTTCCACTATCGGCGAGTACTTCTACACAGCCATCGGTCCAGACGGCCGCGCTTCTGCGGGCGATTT
GTGTACGCCCGACAGTCCCGGCTCCGGATCGGACGATTGCGTCGCATCGACCCTGCGCCCAAGCTGCATC
ATCGAAATTGCCGTCAACCAAGCTCTGATAGAGTTGGTCAAGACCAATGCGGAGCATATACGCCCGGAGC
CGCGGCGATCCTGCAAGCTCCGGATGCCTCCGCTCGAAGTAGCGCGTCTGCTGCTCCATACAAGCCAACC
ACGGCCTCCAGAAGAAGATGTTGGCGACCTCGTATTGGGAATCCCCGAACATCGCCTCGCTCCAGTCAAT
GACCGCTGTTATGCGGCCATTGTCCGTCAGGACATTGTTGGAGCCGAAATCCGCGTGCACGAGGTGCCGG
ACTTCGGGGCAGTCCTCGGCCCAAAGCATCAGCTCATCGAGAGCCTGCGCGACGGACGCACTGACGGTGT
CGTCCATCACAGTTTGCCAGTGATACACATGGGGATCAGCAATCGCGCATATGAAATCACGCCATGTAGT
GTATTGACCGATTCCTTGCGGTCCGAATGGGCCGAACCCGCTCGTCTGGCTAAGATCGGCCGCAGCGATC
GCATCCATGGCCTCCGCGACCGGCTGCAGAACAGCGGGCAGTTCGGTTTCAGGCAGGTCTTGCAACGTGA
CACCCTGTGCACGGCGGGAGATGCAATAGGTCAGGCTCTCGCTGAATTCCCCAATGTCAAGCACTTCCGG
AATCGGGAGCGCGGCCGATGCAAAGTGCCGATAAACATAACGATCTTTGTAGAAACCATCGGCGCAGCTA
TTTACCCGCAGGACATATCCACGCCCTCCTACATCGAAGCTGAAAGCACGAGATTCTTCGCCCTCCGAGA
GCTGCATCAGGTCGGAGACGCTGTCGAACTTTTCGATCAGAAACTTCTCGACAGACGTCGCGGTGAGTTC
AGGCTTTTTCATATCGGGGTCGTCCTCTCCAAATGAAATGAACTTCCTTATATAGAGGAAGGGTCTTGCG
AAGGATAGTGGGATTGTGCGTCATCCCTTACGTCAGTGGAGATATCACATCAATCCACTTGCTTTGAAGA
CGTGGTTGGAACGTCTTCTTTTTCCACGATGCTCCTCGTGGGTGGGGGTCCATCTTTGGGACCACTGTCG
GCAGAGGCATCTTGAACGATAGCCTTTCCTTTATCGCAATGATGGCATTTGTAGGTGCCACCTTCCTTTT
CTACTGTCCTTTTGATGAAGTGACAGATAGCTGGGCAATGGAATCCGAGGAGGTTTCCCGATATTACCCT
TTGTTGAAAAGTCTCAATAGCCCTTTGGTCTTCTGAGACTGTATCTTTGATATTCTTGGAGTAGACGAGA
GTGTCGTGCTCCACCATGTTGACGGATCTCTAGGACGCGTCCTAGAAGCTAATTCACTGGCCGTCGTTTT
ACAACGTCGTGACTGGGAAAACCCTGGCGTTACCCAACTTAATCGCCTTGCAGCACATCCCCCTTTCGCC
AGCTGGCGTAATAGCGAAGAGGCCCGCACCGATCGCCCTTCCCAACAGTTGCGCAGCCTGAATG
[44 nt withheld, positions 9305-9348]
C
[141 nt withheld, positions 9350-9490]
CCTTTGACGTTGGAGTCCACGTTCTTT
[37 nt withheld, positions 9518-9554]
ACCCTATCTCGGGCTATTCTTTTGATTTATAAGGGATTTTGCCGATTTCGGAACCACCATCAAACAGGAT
TTTCGCCTGCTGGGGCAAACCAGCGTGGACCGCTTGCTGCAACTCTCTCAGGGCCAGGCGGTGAAGGGCA
ATCAGCTGTTGCCCGTCTCACTGGTGAAAAGAAAAACCACCCCAGTACATTAAAAACGTCCGCAATGTGT
TATTAAGTTGTCTAAGCGTCAATTTGTTTACACCACAATATATCCTGCCACCAGCCAGCCAACAGCTCCC
CGACCGGCAGCTCGGCACAAAATCACCACTCGATACAGGCAGCCCATCAGTCCGGGACGGCGTCAGCGGG
AGAGCCGTTGTAAGGCGGCAGACTTTGCTCATGTTACCGATGCTATTCGGAAGAACGGCAACTAAGCTGC
CGGGTTTGAAACACGGATGATCTCGCGGAGGGTAGCATGTTGATTGTAACGATGACAGAGCGTTGCTGCC
TGTGATCAAATATCATCTCCCTCGCAGAGATCCGAATTATCAGCCTTCTTATTCATTTCTCGCTTAACCG
TGACAGGCTGTCGATCTTGAGAACTATGCCGACATAATAGGAAATCGCTGGATAAAGCCGCTGAGGAAGC
TGAGTGGCGCTATTTCTTTAGAAGTGAACGTTGACGATATCAACTCCCCTATCCATTGCTCACCGAATGG
TACAGGTCGGGGACCCGAAGTTCCGACTGTCGGCCTGATGCATCCCCGGCTGATCGACCCCAGATCTGGG
GCTGAGAAAGCCCAGTAAGGAAACAACTGTAGGTTCGAGTCGCGAGATCCCCCGGAACCAAAGGAAGTAG
GTTAAACCCGCTCCGATCAGGCCGAGCCACGCCAGGCCGAGAACATTGGTTCCTGTAGGCATCGGGATTG
GCGGATCAAACACTAAAGCTACTGGAACGAGCAGAAGTCCTCCGGCCGCCAGTTGCCAGGCGGTAAAGGT
GAGCAGAGGCACGGGAGGTTGCCACTTGCGGGTCAGCACGGTTCCGAACGCCATGGAAACCGCCCCCGCC
AGGCCCGCTGCGACGCCGACAGGATCTAGCGCTGCGTTTGGTGTCAACACCAACAGCGCCACGCCCGCAG
TTCCGCAAATAGCCCCCAGGACCGCCATCAATCGTATCGGGCTACCTAGCAGAGCGGCAGAGATGAACAC
GACCATCAGCGGCTGCACAGCGCCTACCGTCGCCGCGACCCCGCCCGGCAGGCGGTAGACCGAAATAAAC
AACAAGCTCCAGAATAGCGAAATATTAAGTGCGCCGAGGATGAAGATGCGCATCCACCAGATTCCCGTTG
GAATCTGTCGGACGATCATCACGAGCAATAAACCCGCCGGCAACGCCCGCAGCAGCATACCGGCGACCCC
TCGGCCTCGCTGTTCGGGCTCCACGAAAACGCCGGACAGATGCGCCTTGTGAGCGTCCTTGGGGCCGTCC
TCCTGTTTGAAGACCGACAGCCCAATGATCTCGCCGTCGATGTAGGCGCCGAATGCCACGGCATCTCGCA
ACCGTTCAGCGAACGCCTCCATGGGCTTTTTCTCCTCGTGCTCGTAAACGGACCCGAACATCTCTGGAGC
TTTCTTCAGGGCCGACAATCGGATCTCGCGGAAATCCTGCACGTCGGCCGCTCCAAGCCGTCGAATCTGA
GCCTTAATCACAATTGTCAATTTTAATCCTCTGTTTATCGGCAGTTCGTAGAGCGCGCCGTGCGTCCCGA
GCGATACTGAGCGAAGCAAGTGCGTCGAGCAGTGCCCGCTTGTTCCTGAAATGCCAGTAAAGCGCTGGCT
GCTGAACCCCCAGCCGGAACTGACCCCACAAGGCCCTAGCGTTTGCAATGCACCAGGTCATCATTGACCC
AGGCGTGTTCCACCAGGCCGCTGCCTCGCAACTCTTCGCAGGCTTCGCCGACCTGCTCGCGCCACTTCTT
CACGCGGGTGGAATCCGATCCGCACATGAGGCGGAAGGTTTCCAGCTTGAGCGGGTACGGCTCCCGGTGC
GAGCTGAAATAGTCGAACATCCGTCGGGCCGTCGGCGACAGCTTGCGGTACTTCTCCCATATGAATTTCG
TGTAGTGGTCGCCAGCAAACAGCACGACGATTTCCTCGTCGATCAGGACCTGGCAACGGGACGTTTTCTT
GCCACGGTCCAGGACGCGGAAGCGGTGCAGCAGCGACACCGATTCCAGGTGCCCAACGCGGTCGGACGTG
AAGCCCATCGCCGTCGCCTGTAGGCGCGACAGGCATTCCTCGGCCTTCGTGTAATACCGGCCATTGATCG
ACCAGCCCAGGTCCTGGCAAAGCTCGTAGAACGTGAAGGTGATCGGCTCGCCGATAGGGGTGCGCTTCGC
GTACTCCAACACCTGCTGCCACACCAGTTCGTCATCGTCGGCCCGCAGCTCGACGCCGGTGTAGGTGATC
TTCACGTCCTTGTTGACGTGGAAAATGACCTTGTTTTGCAGCGCCTCGCGCGGGATTTTCTTGTTGCGCG
TGGTGAACAGGGCAGAGCGGGCCGTGTCGTTTGGCATCGCTCGCATCGTGTCCGGCCACGGCGCAATATC
GAACAAGGAAAGCTGCATTTCCTTGATCTGCTGCTTCGTGTGTTTCAGCAACGCGGCCTGCTTGGCCTCG
CTGACCTGTTTTGCCAGGTCCTCGCCGGCGGTTTTTCGCTTCTTGGTCGTCATAGTTCCTCGCGTGTCGA
TGGTCATCGACTTCGCCAAACCTGCCGCCTCCTGTTCGAGACGACGCGAACGCTCCACGGCGGCCGATGG
CGCGGGCAGGGCAGGGGGAGCCAGTTGCACGCTGTCGCGCTCGATCTTGGCCGTAGCTTGCTGGACCATC
GAGCCGACGGACTGGAAGGTTTCGCGGGGCGCACGCATGACGGTGCGGCTTGCGATGGTTTCGGCATCCT
CGGCGGAAAACCCCGCGTCGATCAGTTCTTGCCTGTATGCCTTCCGGTCAAACGTCCGATTCATTCACCC
TCCTTGCGGGATTGCCCCGACTCACGCCGGGGCAATGTGCCCTTATTCCTGATTTGACCCGCCTGGTGCC
TTGGTGTCCAGATAATCCACCTTATCGGCAATGAAGTCGGTCCCGTAGACCGTCTGGCCGTCCTTCTCGT
ACTTGGTATTCCGAATCTTGCCCTGCACGAATACCAGCGACCCCTTGCCCAAATACTTGCCGTGGGCCTC
GGCCTGAGAGCCAAAACACTTGATGCGGAAGAAGTCGGTGCGCTCCTGCTTGTCGCCGGCATCGTTGCGC
CACATCTAGGTACTAAAACAATTCATCCAGTAAAATATAATATTTTATTTTCTCCCAATCAGGCTTGATC
CCCAGTAAGTCAAAAAATAGCTCGACATACTGTTCTTCCCCGATATCCTCCCTGATCGACCGGACGCAGA
AGGCAATGTCATACCACTTGTCCGCCCTGCCGCTTCTCCCAAGATCAATAAAGCCACTTACTTTGCCATC
TTTCACAAAGATGTTGCTGTCTCCCAGGTCGCCGTGGGAAAAGACAAGTTCCTCTTCGGGCTTTTCCGTC
TTTAAAAAATCATACAGCTCGCGCGGATCTTTAAATGGAGTGTCTTCTTCCCAGTTTTCGCAATCCACAT
CGGCCAGATCGTTATTCAGTAAGTAATCCAATTCGGCTAAGCGGCTGTCTAAGCTATTCGTATAGGGACA
ATCCGATATGTCGATGGAGTGAAAGAGCCTGATGCACTCCGCATACAGCTCGATAATCTTTTCAGGGCTT
TGTTCATCTTCATACTCTTCCGAGCAAAGGACGCCATCGGCCTCACTCATGAGCAGATTGCTCCAGCCAT
CATGCCGTTCAAAGTGCAGGACCTTTGGAACAGGCAGCTTTCCTTCCAGCCATAGCATCATGTCCTTTTC
CCGTTCCACATCATAGGTGGTCCCTTTATACCGGCTGTCCGTCATTTTTAAATATAGGTTTTCATTTTCT
CCCACCAGCTTATATACCTTAGCAGGAGACATTCCTTCCGTATCTTTTACGCAGCGGTATTTTTCGATCA
GTTTTTTCAATTCCGGTGATATTCTCATTTTAGCCATTTATTATTTCCTTCCTCTTTTCTACAGTATTTA
AAGATACCCCAAGAAGCTAATTATAACAAGACGAACTCCAATTCACTGTTCCTTGCATTCTAAAACCTTA
AATACCAGAAAACAGCTTTTTCAAAGTTGTTTTCAAAGTTGGCGTATAACATAGTATCGACGGAGCCGAT
TTTGAAACCACAATTATGGGTGATGCTGCCAACTTACTGATTTAGTGTATGATGGTGTTTTTGAGGTGCT
CCAGTGGCTTCTGTTTCTATCAGCTGTCCCTCCTGTTCAGCTACTGACGGGGTGGTGCGTAACGGCAAAA
GCACCGCCGGACATCAGCGCTATCTCTGCTCTCACTGCCGTAAAACATGGCAACTGCAGTTCACTTACAC
CGCTTCTCAACCCGGTACGCACCAGAAAATCATTGATATGGCCATGAATGGCGTTGGATGCCGGGCAACA
GCCCGCATTATGGGCGTTGGCCTCAACACGATTTTACGTCACTTAAAAAACTCAGGCCGCAGTCGGTAAC
CTCGCGCATACAGCCGGGCAGTGACGTCATCGTCTGCGCGGAAATGGACGAACAGTGGGGCTATGTCGGG
GCTAAATCGCGCCAGCGCTGGCTGTTTTACGCGTATGACAGTCTCCGGAAGACGGTTGTTGCGCACGTAT
TCGGTGAACGCACTATGGCGACGCTGGGGCGTCTTATGAGCCTGCTGTCACCCTTTGACGTGGTGATATG
GATGACGGATGGCTGGCCGCTGTATGAATCCCGCCTGAAGGGAAAGCTGCACGTAATCAGCAAGCGATAT
ACGCAGCGAATTGAGCGGCATAACCTGAATCTGAGGCAGCACCTGGCACGGCTGGGACGGAAGTCGCTGT
CGTTCTCAAAATCGGTGGAGCTGCATGACAAAGTCATCGGGCATTATCTGAACATAAAACACTATCAATA
AGTTGGAGTCATTACCCAATTATGATAGAATTTACAAGCTATAAGGTTATTGTCCTGGGTTTCAAGCATT
AGTCCATGCAAGTTTTTATGCTTTGCCCATTCTATAGATATATTGATAAGCGCGCTGCCTATGCCTTGCC
CCCTGAAATCCTTACATACGGCGATATCTTCTATATAAAAGATATATTATCTTATCAGTATTGTCAATAT
ATTCAAGGCAATCTGCCTCCTCATCCTCTTCATCCTCTTCGTCTTGGTAGCTTTTTAAATATGGCGCTTC
ATAGAGTAATTCTGTAAAGGTCCAATTCTCGTTTTCATACCTCGGTATAATCTTACCTATCACCTCAAAT
GGTTCGCTGGGTTTATCGCACCCCCGAACACGAGCACGGCACCCGCGACCACTATGCCAAGAATGCCCAA
GGTAAAAATTGCCGGCCCCGCCATGAAGTCCGTGAATGCCCCGACGGCCGAAGTGAAGGGCAGGCCGCCA
CCCAGGCCGCCGCCCTCACTGCCCGGCACCTGGTCGCTGAATGTCGATGCCAGCACCTGCGGCACGTCAA
TGCTTCCGGGCGTCGCGCTCGGGCTGATCGCCCATCCCGTTACTGCCCCGATCCCGGCAATGGCAAGGAC
TGCCAGCGCTGCCATTTTTGGGGTGAGGCCGTTCGCGGCCGAGGGGCGCAGCCCCTGGGGGGATGGGAGG
CCCGCGTTAGCGGGCCGGGAGGGTTCGAGAAGGGGGGGCACCCCCCTTCGGCGTGCGCGGTCACGCGCAC
AGGGCGCAGCCCTGGTTAAAAACAAGGTTTATAAATATTGGTTTAAAAGCAGGTTAAAAGACAGGTTAGC
GGTGGCCGAAAAACGGGCGGAAACCCTTGCAAATGCTGGATTTTCTGCCTGTGGACAGCCCCTCAAATGT
CAATAGGTGCGCCCCTCATCTGTCAGCACTCTGCCCCTCAAGTGTCAAGGATCGCGCCCCTCATCTGTCA
GTAGTCGCGCCCCTCAAGTGTCAATACCGCAGGGCACTTATCCCCAGGCTTGTCCACATCATCTGTGGGA
AACTCGCGTAAAATCAGGCGTTTTCGCCGATTTGCGAGGCTGGCCAGCTCCACGTCGCCGGCCGAAATCG
AGCCTGCCCCTCATCTGTCAACGCCGCGCCGGGTGAGTCGGCCCCTCAAGTGTCAACGTCCGCCCCTCAT
CTGTCAGTGAGGGCCAAGTTTTCCGCGAGGTATCCACAACGCCGGCGGCCGCGGTGTCTCGCACACGGCT
TCGACGGCGTTTCTGGCGCGTTTGCAGGGCCATAGACGGCCGCCAGCCCAGCGGCGAGGGCAACCAGCCC
GGTGAGCGTCGGAAAGGCGC
